LOCUS       Exported 1733 bp ds-DNA linear SYN 02-JUL-2021
DEFINITION  Express human Plekhm1 C-part in insect cells.
ACCESSION   .
VERSION     .
KEYWORDS    Plekhm1 - C terminal pFastHFTb
SOURCE      synthetic DNA construct
  ORGANISM  synthetic DNA construct
REFERENCE   1 (bases 1 to 1733)
  TITLE     Plekhm1 pFastHFTb
  JOURNAL   Unpublished
REFERENCE   2 (bases 1 to 1733)
  AUTHORS   .
  TITLE     Direct Submission
  JOURNAL   Exported Jul 2, 2021 from SnapGene Server 1.1.58
            http://www.snapgene.com
FEATURES             Location/Qualifiers
     source          1..1733
                     /organism="synthetic DNA construct"
                     /mol_type="other DNA"
ORIGIN
        1 gcgttagacc aagcgtgtgt accttcccca ggaagaaggc aagcccaggc agccccatcc
       61 caggggcata agagcttccg ggtggtacac cggagacaga tgggactgtc caacccattc
      121 cggggtctca tgaagctggg caccgtggag cggcgggggg caatgggcat ctggaaggag
      181 ctcttctgcg agctctcccc gctggagttc cgcctctacc tgagcaacga ggagcacacc
      241 tgtgtggaga actgctcgct gcttcgctgt gagtctgtgg ggccagccca tagtgatggg
      301 cgctttgagc tggtcttctc tggcaagaag ctggccctgc gcgcctcctc ccaggacgaa
      361 gctgaggact ggctggaccg ggtgcgggag gccctgcaga aggtccggcc tcagcaggag
      421 gatgagtggg tgaacgtgca gtacccagac cagcctgagg aaccccccga ggcgccccag
      481 ggctgcctct ctccctcaga cctgctctcg gagcccgcgg ccctccaggg cacacagttt
      541 gactggtcgt ccgcccaggt tccagagcca gatgccatca aggagtccct gctgtacttg
      601 tacatggaca ggacctggat gccctatata ttttctctgt ccttggaggc tctgaaatgt
      661 ttccgcatca ggaacaatga gaagatgctg agtgacagcc acggcgtgga gaccatccgg
      721 gacatcctgc cagacaccag ccttgggggc ccatccttct tcaaaatcat cacggccaag
      781 gctgtcctga agctgcaggc cggaaacgcc gaggaagccg ccctgtggag ggatctggtc
      841 cgcaaagtcc tggcatccta cttggagaca gccgaggagg cggtgaccct gggcgggagc
      901 ctggatgaaa actgtcagga ggtgctgaaa tttgccaccc gggagaatgg cttcctgctg
      961 cagtacctgg tggctatccc catggagaaa ggccttgact cccaaggctg cttctgcgca
     1021 ggctgctccc ggcagatcgg cttctccttt gtacgaccca agctctgtgc cttctctggc
     1081 ctctattact gtgacatctg ccaccaagac gatgcctcag tgattccggc caggatcatc
     1141 cacaactggg acctcaccaa gcgcccgatc tgcaggcagg ccctgaagtt tctgacacag
     1201 atccgggccc agcccctcat caacctgcag atggtgaacg cgtctctgta cgagcatgtg
     1261 gagcggatgc acctcattgg gaggagacgg gagcagctga agctcctggg ggattacctg
     1321 ggcctgtgcc ggagtggcgc cctgaaggag ctcagcaaga ggctcaacca caggaattat
     1381 ctcttggaat ctccgcatag gttcagtgtt gctgacctcc aacagatcgc agacggggtg
     1441 tatgaaggat tcctcaaggc cctgattgaa tttgcctccc agcatgtcta ccactgcgac
     1501 ctgtgcaccc agcgcggctt catctgccag atctgccagc accacgacat catcttcccc
     1561 tttgagtttg acaccacagt caggtgtgcc gagtgcaaga ccgtcttcca ccagagctgc
     1621 caggctgtgg tgaagaaggg ctgcccccgc tgtgcccgcc ggcgcaagta ccaggaacag
     1681 aacattttcg cctgatgccc atctgctgac cccgctctga aagccggggg tga
//
