>Addgene plasmid #73829 | Plekhm1 - C terminal pFastHFTb | addgene partial sequence | sequence record 140160 | fBac-1 5'-tattcataccgtcccacca-3'
ACCATCACCATCACCATCACGATTACAAAGATGATGATGATAAAAATATCCCAACGACCGAAAACCTGTA
TTTTCAGGGCGCCATGGGATCCGGAATTCAAAGGCCTACGTCGACGAGCTCACTAGTCGCGGCCGCTTTC
GAATCTAGAGCGTTAGACCAAGCGTGTGTACCTTCCCCAGGAAGAAGGCAAGCCCAGGCAGCCCCATCCC
AGGGGCATAAGAGCTTCCGGGTGGTACACCGGAGACAGATGGGACTGTCCAACCCATTCCGGGGTCTCAT
GAAGCTGGGCACCGTGGAGCGGCGGGGGGCAATGGGCATCTGGAAGGAGCTCTTCTGCGAGCTCTCCCCG
CTGGAGTTCCGCCTCTACCTGAGCAACGAGGAGCACACCTGTGTGGAGAACTGCTCGCTGCTTCGCTGTG
AGTCTGTGGGGCCAGCCCATAGTGATGGGCGCTTTGAGCTGGTCTTCTCTGGCAAGAAGCTGGCCCTGCG
CGCCTCCTCCCAGGACGAAGCTGAGGACTGGCTGGACCGGGTGCGGGAGGCCCTGCAGAAGGTCCGGCCT
CAGCAGGAGGATGAGTGGGTGAACGTGCAGTACCCAGACCAGCCTGAGGAACCCCCCGAGGCGCCCCAGG
GCTGCCTCTCTCCCTCAGACCTGCTCTCGGAGCCCGCGGCCCTCCAGGGCACACAGTTTGACTGGTCGTC
CGCCCAGGTTCCAGAGCCAGATGCCATCAAGGAGTCCCTGCTGTACTTGTACATGGACAGGACCTGGATG
CCCTATATATTTTCTCTGTCCTTGGAGGCTCTGAAATGTTTCCGCATCAGGAACAATGAGAAGATGCTGA
GTGACAGCCACGG
