>Addgene plasmid #73829 | Plekhm1 - C terminal pFastHFTb | addgene partial sequence | sequence record 140161 | SV40pA-R 5'-GAAATTTGTGATGCTATTGC-3'
ACAGTTAACAACAACAATTGCATTCATTTTATGTTTCAGGTTCAGGGGGAGGTGTGGGAGGTTTTTTAAA
GCAAGTAAAACCTCTACAAATGTGGTATGGCTGATTATGATCCTCTAGTACTTCTCGACAAGCTTGGTAC
CGCATGCCTCGAGTCAGATCTTATCGTCGTCATCCTTGTAATCGGCGAAAATGTTCTGTTCCTGGTACTT
GCGCCGGCGGGCACAGCGGGGGCAGCCCTTCTTCACCACAGCCTGGCAGCTCTGGTGGAAGACGGTCTTG
CACTCGGCACACCTGACTGTGGTGTCAAACTCAAAGGGGAAGATGATGTCGTGGTGCTGGCAGATCTGGC
AGATGAAGCCGCGCTGGGTGCACAGGTCGCAGTGGTAGACATGCTGGGAGGCAAATTCAATCAGGGCCTT
GAGGAATCCTTCATACACCCCGTCTGCGATCTGTTGGAGGTCAGCAACACTGAACCTATGCGGAGATTCC
AAGAGATAATTCCTGTGGTTGAGCCTCTTGCTGAGCTCCTTCAGGGCGCCACTCCGGCACAGGCCCAGGT
AATCCCCCAGGAGCTTCAGCTGCTCCCGTCTCCTCCCAATGAGGTGCATCCGCTCCACATGCTCGTACAG
AGACGCGTTCACCATCTGCAGGTTGATGAGGGGCTGGGCCCGGATCTGTGTCAGAAACTTCAGGGCCTGC
CTGCAGATCGGGCGCTTGGTGAGGTCCCAGTTGTGGATGATCCTGGCCGGAATCACTGAGGCATCGTCTT
GGTGGCAGATGTCACAGTAATAGAGGCCAGAGAAGGCACAGAGCTTGGGTCGTACAAAGGAGAAGCCGAT
CTGCCGGGAGCAGCCTGCGCAGAAGCAGCCTTGGGAGTCAAGGCCTTTCTCCATGGGGATAGCCACCAGG
TACTGCAGCAGGAAGCCATTCTCCCGGGTGGCAAATTTCAGCACCTCCTGACAGTTTTCATCCAG
