[The description below was written by a language model from this plasmid's Addgene catalogue record and the feature table of its GenBank file.]
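Description:
Plekhm1 - C terminal pFastHFTb is an insect-cell expression plasmid built on the pFastBac-HFb backbone, carrying the C-terminal portion of human PLEKHM1 (amino acid 493 to the end of the protein). The insert of about 1.7 kb was placed between XbaI and XhoI sites in a backbone of roughly 4.9 kb, giving a total of about 6.6 kb. The fragment is fused at its N terminus to 6xHis and Flag tags, which allow detection of the recombinant protein and its purification by metal-affinity or anti-Flag methods. The plasmid is propagated in standard E. coli under ampicillin selection; its copy number is not recorded.

pFastBac-family vectors generally serve as donor plasmids for baculovirus production: the expression cassette is transposed into a baculoviral bacmid in a specialised E. coli strain, and the resulting recombinant virus is used to infect insect cells for protein production. The record itself does not list the promoter, transposition elements, origin of replication or any additional markers for this particular backbone, so those details cannot be confirmed here. The stated purpose is simply to express the C-terminal part of human PLEKHM1 in insect cells, presumably to obtain tagged protein for biochemical work, though no specific application is given.

The accompanying sequence record covers only 1,733 bp of the plasmid, a length close to that of the insert, and contains no annotated features beyond the source entry. It therefore offers no independent information on the vector elements or on the arrangement of the tags relative to the coding region.
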