Addgene plasmid #73829: Plekhm1 - C terminal pFastHFTb
Purpose: Express human Plekhm1 C-part in insect cells
Depositing lab: Paul Odgren. Depositing organization: University of Massachusetts, Worcester.
Backbone
  Vector backbone: pFastBac-HFb
  Backbone size w/o insert (bp): 4857
  Total vector size (bp): 6587
  Vector type: Insect Expression
Growth in bacteria
  Bacterial resistance: Ampicillin, 100 μg/mL
  Growth temperature: 37°C
  Growth strain: DH5alpha
  Copy number: Unknown
Gene/Insert
  Gene/Insert name: Plekhm1
  Species: H. sapiens (human)
  Insert size (bp): 1730
  Mutation: cloned C-terminal part of human Plekhm1 (aa 493- end)
  Entrez Gene: PLEKHM1 (a.k.a. AP162, B2, OPTA3, OPTB6)
  Tag / fusion protein: 6xHis (N terminal on insert); Flag (N terminal on insert)
  Cloning method: Restriction Enzyme; 5′ cloning site Xba1 (unknown if destroyed); 3′ cloning site Xho1 (unknown if destroyed)
  Sequencing primers: 5′ pFastForward; 3′ pFast reverse
Terms and licenses: Academic/Nonprofit Terms; Industry Terms: Not Available to Industry
How to cite: Plekhm1 - C terminal pFastHFTb was a gift from Paul Odgren (Addgene plasmid # 73829 ; http://n2t.net/addgene:73829 ; RRID:Addgene_73829)
